Addgene plasmid #20566: pWZL Neo Myr Flag PDXK
Depositing lab: William Hahn & Jean Zhao. Depositing organization: Dana-Farber Cancer Institute. Publication: Integrative Genomic Approaches Identify IKBKE as a Breast Cancer Oncogene (Kinase Library Clones). Boehm JS, Zhao JJ, Yao J, Kim SY, Firestein R, Dunn IF, Sjostrom SK, Garraway LA, Weremowicz S, Richardson AL, Greulich H, Stewart CJ, Mulvey LA, Shen RR, Ambrogio L, Hirozane-Kishikawa T, Hill DE, Vidal M, Meyerson M, Grenier JK, Hinkle G, Root DE, Roberts TM, Lander ES, Polyak K, Hahn WC. Cell. 2007 Jun 15. 129(6):1065-1079. 10.1016/j.cell.2007.03.052 PubMed 17574021.
Backbone
  Vector backbone: pWZL-Neo-Myr-Flag-DEST
  Backbone manufacturer: William Hahn Lab (available at Addgene, #15300)
  Vector type: Mammalian Expression, Retroviral
  Selectable markers: Neomycin (select with G418)
Growth in bacteria
  Bacterial resistance: Ampicillin, 100 μg/mL
  Growth temperature: 37°C
  Growth strain: Stbl3
  Growth instructions: Stbl3 cells to prevent recombination.
  Copy number: Unknown
Gene/Insert
  Gene/Insert name: PDXK (alt name: pyridoxal (pyridoxine, vitamin B6) kinase)
  Species: H. sapiens (human)
  GenBank ID: NM_003681
  Entrez Gene: PDXK (a.k.a. C21orf124, C21orf97, HEL-S-1a, HMSN6C, PKH, PNK, PRED79)
  Tag / fusion protein: Myr (N terminal on backbone); Flag (N terminal on backbone)
  Cloning method: Gateway Cloning
  Sequencing primers: 5′ pWZL-Fwd (GAA CCT CCT CGT TCG ACC); 3′ pWZL-Rev (TTC CGG GCC CTC ACA TTG)
Resource information
  A portion of this plasmid was derived from a plasmid made by: 4-E2
Terms and licenses: Academic/Nonprofit Terms; Industry Terms: Not Available to Industry
Depositor comments: ORFs were cloned into Gateway compatible pEntry vectors. An LR recombination reaction was performed to move the ORF to pWZL-Neo-Myr-Flag DEST such that the ORF would have 5' myristoylation and flag tags. This plasmid is part of a kinase library, and the gene has been verified, but has not been fully sequenced for minor mutations. Please see the following link for plasmids from this article that are not part of the kinase library http://www.addgene.org/pubmed/17574021
How to cite: pWZL Neo Myr Flag PDXK was a gift from William Hahn & Jean Zhao (Addgene plasmid # 20566 ; http://n2t.net/addgene:20566 ; RRID:Addgene_20566)
