[The description below was written by a language model from this plasmid's Addgene catalogue record.]
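Description:
pWZL Neo Myr Flag PDXK is a retroviral mammalian expression plasmid built on the Gateway-compatible pWZL-Neo-Myr-Flag-DEST backbone. It is propagated in bacteria under ampicillin selection, and a recombination-deficient strain is specified because the repeated sequences typical of retroviral vectors are prone to rearrangement. In mammalian cells, stably transduced populations are selected through a neomycin resistance marker using G418. The record includes no feature table, so the promoter driving the insert, the arrangement of the resistance cassette and the bacterial origin of replication are not explicitly stated. The copy number is listed as unknown.

The insert is the human PDXK open reading frame, encoding pyridoxal (vitamin B6) kinase. It was first cloned into a Gateway entry vector and then moved into the destination backbone by an LR recombination reaction. This places the ORF in frame behind two N-terminal elements supplied by the backbone: a myristoylation signal and a Flag epitope. Myristoylation directs lipid modification of the fusion protein and tethers it to membranes, a strategy commonly used to promote constitutive activation of kinases. The Flag tag allows detection or immunoprecipitation of the expressed protein.

The construct is one member of a library of myristoylated human kinase clones assembled for gain-of-function genomic screening in a study of breast cancer oncogenes. It is suited to producing retrovirus for stable kinase overexpression in target cells. The depositors note that the identity of the gene has been verified but that the clone has not been fully sequenced, so minor mutations cannot be excluded.
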