>Addgene plasmid #20566 | pWZL Neo Myr Flag PDXK | addgene partial sequence | sequence record 26391 | 20566 with pWZL-Fwd
CTCCTTCTCTAGGCGCCGGCCGGATCCAGAATTCGCCACCATGGGGTCTTCAAAATCTAAACCAAAGGAC
CCCAGCCAGCGCCGGCGCAGGATCCGAGGTTACCTTGACTACAAAGACGATGACGACAAGCAATTGACAA
GTTTGTACAAAAAAGTTGGCATGGAGGAGGAGTGCCGGGTGCTCTCCATACAGAGCCACGTCATCCGCGG
CTACGTGGGCAACCGGGCGGCCACGTTCCCGCTGCAGGTTTTGGGATTTGAGATTGACGCGGTGAACTCT
GTCCAGTTTTCAAACCACACAGGCTATGCCCACTGGAAGGGCCAAGTGCTGAATTCAGATGAGCTCCAGG
AGTTGTACGAAGGCCTGAGGCTGAACAACATGAATAAATATGACTACGTGCTCACAGGTTATACGAGGGA
CAAGTCGTTCCTGGCCATGGTGGTGGACATTGTGCAGGAGCTGAAGCAGCAGAACCCCAGGCTGGTGTAC
GTGTGTGATCCAGTCTTGGGTGACAAGTGGGACGGCGAAGGCTCGATGTACGTCCCGGAGGACCTCCTTC
CCGTCTACAAAGAAAAAGTGGTGCCGCTTGCAGACATTATCACGCCCAACCAGTTTGAGGCCGAGTTACT
GAGTGGCCGGAAGATCCACAGCCAGGANGAAGCCTTGCGGGTGATGGACATGCTGCACTCTATGGGCCCC
GACACCGTGGTCATCACCAGCTCCGACCTGCCCTCCCCGCAGGGCAGCAACTACCTGATTGTGCTGGGGA
